LOCUS       Exported 899 bp ds-DNA linear SYN 28-MAY-2021
DEFINITION  synthetic linear DNA
ACCESSION   .
VERSION     .
KEYWORDS    pcDNA3-HA-PQBP1
SOURCE      synthetic DNA construct
  ORGANISM  synthetic DNA construct
REFERENCE   1 (bases 1 to 899)
  AUTHORS   Tapia VE, Nicolaescu E, McDonald CB, Musi V, Oka T, Inayoshi Y,
            Satteson AC, Mazack V, Humbert J, Gaffney CJ, Beullens M, Schwartz
            CE, Landgraf C, Volkmer R, Pastore A, Farooq A, Bollen M, Sudol M
  TITLE     Y65C missense mutation in the WW domain of the golabi-ito-hall
            syndrome protein PQBP1 affects its binding activity and deregulates
            pre-mRNA splicing.
  JOURNAL   J Biol Chem. 2010 Apr 21. ():.
  PUBMED    20410308
REFERENCE   2 (bases 1 to 899)
  AUTHORS   .
  TITLE     Direct Submission
  JOURNAL   Exported May 28, 2021 from SnapGene Server 1.1.58
            http://www.snapgene.com
FEATURES             Location/Qualifiers
     source          1..899
                     /organism="synthetic DNA construct"
                     /mol_type="other DNA"
     primer_bind     32..51
                     /label=T7
                     /note="T7 promoter, forward primer"
     promoter        32..50
                     /label=T7 promoter
                     /note="promoter for bacteriophage T7 RNA polymerase"
     CDS             76..102
                     /codon_start=1
                     /product="HA (human influenza hemagglutinin) epitope tag"
                     /label=HA
                     /translation="YPYDVPDYA"
     CDS             106..132
                     /codon_start=1
                     /product="HA (human influenza hemagglutinin) epitope tag"
                     /label=HA
                     /translation="YPYDVPDYA"
     CDS             139..165
                     /codon_start=1
                     /product="HA (human influenza hemagglutinin) epitope tag"
                     /label=HA
                     /translation="YPYDVPDYA"
     CDS             172..198
                     /codon_start=1
                     /product="HA (human influenza hemagglutinin) epitope tag"
                     /label=HA
                     /translation="YPYDVPDYA"
     CDS             202..228
                     /codon_start=1
                     /product="HA (human influenza hemagglutinin) epitope tag"
                     /label=HA
                     /translation="YPYDVPDYA"
     CDS             235..261
                     /codon_start=1
                     /product="HA (human influenza hemagglutinin) epitope tag"
                     /label=HA
                     /translation="YPYDVPDYA"
ORIGIN
        1 gagaacccac tgcttactgg nttatcgaaa ttaatacgac tcactatagg gagacccaag
       61 cttgcgctcc atatgtaccc gtacgatgtt cctgactatg cgggctatcc ctatgacgtc
      121 ccggactatg ccatgggcta cccttacgac gttccagatt acgctcatat gtacccgtac
      181 gatgttcctg actatgcggg ctatccctat gacgtcccgg actatgccat gggctaccct
      241 tacgacgttc cagattacgc tcatatgtcg tcggtaccga gctcggatcc actagtaacg
      301 gccgccagtg tgctggaatt catgccgctg cccgttgcgc tgcagacccg cttggccaag
      361 agaggcatcc tcaaacatct ggagcctgaa ccagaggaag agatcattgc cgaggactat
      421 gacgatgatc ctgtggacta cgaggccacc aggttggagg gcctaccacc aagctggtac
      481 aaggtgttcg acccttcctg cgggctccct tactactgga atgcagacac agatcttgta
      541 tcctggctct ccccacatga ccccaactcc gtggttacca aatcggccaa gaagctcaga
      601 agcagtaatg cagatgctga agaaaagttg gaccggagcc atgacaagtc ggacaggggc
      661 catgacaagt cggaccgcag ccatgagaaa ctagacaggg gccacgacaa gtcagaccgg
      721 ggccacgaca agtctgacag ggatcgagag cgtggctatg acaaggtaga cagagagaga
      781 gagcgagaca gggaacggga tcgggaccgc gggtatgaca aggcagaccg ggnaagaggg
      841 caaagaacgg cgccaccatc gccgggagga gctggctccc tatcccaaga gcaagaagg
//
