[The description below was written by a language model from this plasmid's Addgene catalogue record and the feature table of its GenBank file.]
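Description:
pcDNA3-HA-PQBP1 is a mammalian expression plasmid built on the Invitrogen pcDNA3 backbone (about 5.5 kb without insert) and carrying a roughly 1 kb human PQBP1 (polyglutamine-binding protein 1) cDNA inserted by restriction cloning. It is maintained in E. coli as a high-copy plasmid under ampicillin selection. The PQBP1 coding sequence is fused at its N terminus to six tandem copies of the HA (influenza hemagglutinin) epitope, which allows sensitive detection and immunoprecipitation of the expressed protein with anti-HA antibodies.

The sequence record held for this plasmid is only a partial read of 899 bp, not the full construct. It covers the T7 promoter that lies just upstream of the cloning site, useful as a sequencing primer site and for in vitro transcription with T7 RNA polymerase. This is followed by the six annotated HA repeats, with the remaining unannotated bases presumably extending into the PQBP1 insert. The promoter that drives expression in mammalian cells, the polyadenylation signal, the replication origins and any mammalian selection marker are not annotated in this fragment or listed in the catalogue fields. The standard pcDNA3 backbone generally supplies a CMV promoter, a polyadenylation signal and a neomycin resistance cassette, but the record does not confirm them here.

The associated publication examines a Y65C missense mutation in the WW domain of PQBP1, linked to Golabi-Ito-Hall syndrome, and its effects on binding activity and pre-mRNA splicing. The record lists no mutation for this insert, so it appears to encode the wild-type protein, suited to transfection-based expression, interaction and splicing studies of tagged PQBP1.
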