Addgene plasmid #25804: pcDNA3-HA-PQBP1
Depositing lab: Marius Sudol. Depositing organization: Geisinger Health Center. Publication: Y65C missense mutation in the WW domain of the Golabi-Ito-Hall syndrome protein PQBP1 affects its binding activity and deregulates pre-mRNA splicing. Tapia VE, Nicolaescu E, McDonald CB, Musi V, Oka T, Inayoshi Y, Satteson AC, Mazack V, Humbert J, Gaffney CJ, Beullens M, Schwartz CE, Landgraf C, Volkmer R, Pastore A, Farooq A, Bollen M, Sudol M. J Biol Chem. 2010 Jun 18;285(25):19391-401. doi: 10.1074/jbc.M109.084525. Epub 2010 Apr 21. PubMed 20410308.
Backbone
  Vector backbone: pcDNA3
  Backbone manufacturer: Invitrogen
  Backbone size w/o insert (bp): 5500
  Vector type: Mammalian Expression
Growth in bacteria
  Bacterial resistance: Ampicillin, 100 μg/mL
  Growth temperature: 37°C
  Growth strain: DH5alpha
  Copy number: High Copy
Gene/Insert
  Gene/Insert name: PQBP1
  Species: H. sapiens (human)
  Insert size (bp): 1000
  GenBank ID: BC012358
  Entrez Gene: PQBP1 (a.k.a. MRX2, MRX55, MRXS3, MRXS8, NPW38, RENS1, SHS)
  Tag / fusion protein: 6xHA (N terminal on insert)
  Cloning method: Restriction Enzyme
  Sequencing primers: 5′ none
Resource information
  A portion of this plasmid was derived from a plasmid made by: Dr. Mathieu Bollen, Co-author. Dr. Erica A. Golemis, Collaborator.
Terms and licenses: Academic/Nonprofit Terms; Industry Terms: Not Available to Industry
Depositor comments: Several references within the article
How to cite: pcDNA3-HA-PQBP1 was a gift from Marius Sudol (Addgene plasmid # 25804 ; http://n2t.net/addgene:25804 ; RRID:Addgene_25804)
